Addgene plasmid #25820: pQexp
Depositing lab: George Church. Depositing organization: Harvard Medical School. Publication: Targeted gene inactivation in Clostridium phytofermentans shows that cellulose degradation requires the family 9 hydrolase Cphy3367. Tolonen AC, Chilaka AC, Church GM. Mol Microbiol. 2009 Dec . 74(6):1300-13. 10.1111/j.1365-2958.2009.06890.x PubMed 19775243.
Backbone
  Vector backbone: pAT19
  Backbone size w/o insert (bp): 6559
  Vector type: Bacterial Expression
  Selectable markers: erythromycin
Growth in bacteria
  Bacterial resistance: Erythromycin, 200 μg/mL
  Growth temperature: 37°C
  Growth strain: DH5alpha
  Growth instructions: replicates in Clostridium phytofermentans and E.coli with 200 ug/ml erm
  Copy number: High Copy
Gene/Insert
  Gene/Insert name: pQexp
  Insert size (bp): 413
  Cloning method: Restriction Enzyme; 5′ cloning site pstI (not destroyed); 3′ cloning site bamHI (not destroyed)
  Sequencing primers: 5′ n/a
Terms and licenses: Academic/Nonprofit Terms; Industry Terms: Not Available to Industry
Depositor comments: Addgene sequence has a small insertion and small deletion compared to author sequence. These differences are in regions of the plasmid backbone that were not modified and should not affect function of this plasmid.
How to cite: pQexp was a gift from George Church (Addgene plasmid # 25820 ; http://n2t.net/addgene:25820 ; RRID:Addgene_25820)
