[The description below was written by a language model from this plasmid's Addgene catalogue record and the feature table of its GenBank file.]
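Description:
pQexp is a bacterial expression shuttle plasmid built on the pAT19 backbone and intended for use in both Escherichia coli and Clostridium phytofermentans. The record gives a backbone of about 6.6 kb carrying a 413 bp insert, placed between PstI and BamHI sites that both remain intact, for a total of roughly 7 kb. In E. coli it replicates from a high-copy ColE1/pUC-type origin. Selection in both hosts is by erythromycin resistance. The catalogue entry states that the plasmid also replicates in C. phytofermentans, but the annotated feature table labels neither a Gram-positive replicon nor the erythromycin resistance gene. A large part of the sequence is therefore unannotated, and the table describes only part of the construct.

The annotated region includes an incP origin of transfer (oriT) and the adjacent traJ gene, which encodes the oriT-recognizing protein. Together these allow the plasmid to be mobilized by conjugation from an E. coli donor that supplies the remaining transfer functions. This is a common way to deliver DNA into clostridia that are hard to transform. The cloning region sits in a pUC-style lacZ context, with a CAP binding site, lac promoter and lac operator upstream and M13 forward and reverse primer sites on either side.

The record names the 413 bp insert only as "pQexp" and does not state what it contains, so any promoter or expression elements it may provide cannot be specified here. The associated publication concerns targeted gene inactivation in C. phytofermentans, which suggests the plasmid serves as a conjugative expression platform in that organism. The depositor notes a small insertion and a small deletion relative to the author's sequence. Both lie in unmodified backbone regions and are not expected to affect function.
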