LOCUS       Exported 6972 bp ds-DNA circular SYN 12-MAY-2021
DEFINITION  synthetic circular DNA
ACCESSION   .
VERSION     .
KEYWORDS    pQexp
SOURCE      synthetic DNA construct
  ORGANISM  synthetic DNA construct
REFERENCE   1 (bases 1 to 6972)
  AUTHORS   Tolonen AC, Chilaka AC, Church GM
  TITLE     Targeted gene inactivation in Clostridium phytofermentans shows that
            cellulose degradation requires the family 9 hydrolase Cphy3367.
  JOURNAL   Mol Microbiol. 2009 Dec . 74(6):1300-13.
  PUBMED    19775243
REFERENCE   2 (bases 1 to 6972)
  AUTHORS   .
  TITLE     Direct Submission
  JOURNAL   Exported May 12, 2021 from SnapGene Server 1.1.58
            http://www.snapgene.com
FEATURES             Location/Qualifiers
     source          1..6972
                     /organism="synthetic DNA construct"
                     /mol_type="other DNA"
     rep_origin      387..975
                     /direction=RIGHT
                     /label=ori
                     /note="high-copy-number ColE1/pMB1/pBR322/pUC origin of
                     replication"
     primer_bind     876..895
                     /label=pBR322ori-F
                     /note="pBR322 origin, forward primer"
     primer_bind     1129..1146
                     /label=L4440
                     /note="L4440 vector, forward primer"
     protein_bind    1263..1284
                     /label=CAP binding site
                     /bound_moiety="E. coli catabolite activator protein"
                     /note="CAP binding activates transcription in the presence
                     of cAMP."
     promoter        1299..1329
                     /label=lac promoter
                     /note="promoter for the E. coli lac operon"
     protein_bind    1337..1353
                     /label=lac operator
                     /bound_moiety="lac repressor encoded by lacI"
                     /note="The lac repressor binds to the lac operator to
                     inhibit transcription in E. coli. This inhibition can be
                     relieved by adding lactose or
                     isopropyl-beta-D-thiogalactopyranoside (IPTG)."
     primer_bind     1342..1364
                     /label=M13/pUC Reverse
                     /note="In lacZ gene"
     primer_bind     1361..1377
                     /label=M13 rev
                     /note="common sequencing primer, one of multiple similar
                     variants"
     primer_bind     1361..1377
                     /label=M13 Reverse
                     /note="In lacZ gene. Also called M13-rev"
     primer_bind     complement(1860..1877)
                     /label=M13 Forward
                     /note="In lacZ gene. Also called M13-F20 or M13 (-21)
                     Forward"
     primer_bind     complement(1860..1876)
                     /label=M13 fwd
                     /note="common sequencing primer, one of multiple similar
                     variants"
     primer_bind     complement(1869..1891)
                     /label=M13/pUC Forward
                     /note="In lacZ gene"
     CDS             complement(2195..2566)
                     /codon_start=1
                     /gene="traJ"
                     /product="oriT-recognizing protein"
                     /label=traJ
                     /translation="MADETKPTRKGSPPIKVYCLPDERRAIEEKAAAAGMSLSAYLLAV
                     GQGYKITGVVDYEHVRELARINGDLGRLGGLLKLWLTDDPRTARFGDATILALLAKIEE
                     KQDELGKVMMGVVRPRAEP"
     oriT            2599..2708
                     /note="incP origin of transfer"
ORIGIN
        1 ggaccacttc tgcgctcggc ccttccggct ggctggttta ttgctgataa atctggagcc
       61 ggtgagcgtg ggtctcgcgg tatcattgca gcactggggc cagatggtaa gccctcccgt
      121 atcgtagtta tctacacgac ggggagtcag gcaactatgg atgaacgaaa tagacagatc
      181 gctgagatag gtgcctcact gattaagcat tggtaactgt cagaccaagt ttactcatat
      241 atactttaga ttgatttaaa acttcatttt taatttaaaa ggatctaggt gaagatcctt
      301 tttgataatc tcatgaccaa aatcccttaa cgtgagtttt cgttccactg agcgtcagac
      361 cccgtagaaa agatcaaagg atcttcttga gatccttttt ttctgcgcgt aatctgctgc
      421 ttgcaaacaa aaaaaccacc gctaccagcg gtggtttgtt tgccggatca agagctacca
      481 actctttttc cgaaggtaac tggcttcagc agagcgcaga taccaaatac tgtccttcta
      541 gtgtagccgt agttaggcca ccacttcaag aactctgtag caccgcctac atacctcgct
      601 ctgctaatcc tgttaccagt ggctgctgcc agtggcgata agtcgtgtct taccgggttg
      661 gactcaagac gatagttacc ggataaggcg cagcggtcgg gctgaacggg gggttcgtgc
      721 acacagccca gcttggagcg aacgacctac accgaactga gatacctaca gcgtgagcta
      781 tgagaaagcg ccacgcttcc cgaagggaga aaggcggaca ggtatccggt aagcggcagg
      841 gtcggaacag gagagcgcac gagggagctt ccagggggaa acgcctggta tctttatagt
      901 cctgtcgggt ttcgccacct ctgacttgag cgtcgatttt tgtgatgctc gtcagggggg
      961 cggagcctat ggaaaaacgc cagcaacgcg gcctttttac ggttcctggc cttttgctgg
     1021 ccttttgctc acatgttctt tcctgcgtta tcccctgatt ctgtggataa ccgtattacc
     1081 gcctttgagt gagctgatac cgctcgccgc agccgaacga ccgagcgcag cgagtcagtg
     1141 agcgaggaag cggaagagcg cccaatacgc aaaccgcctc tccccgcgcg ttggccgatt
     1201 cattaatgca gctggcacga caggtttccc gactggaaag cgggcagtga gcgcaacgca
     1261 attaatgtga gttagctcac tcattaggca ccccaggctt tacactttat gcttccggct
     1321 cgtatgttgt gtggaattgt gagcggataa caatttcaca caggaaacag ctatgaccat
     1381 gattacaagc ttgcatgcct gcagtttggt caacatttaa cctctaatct tctagttcat
     1441 ttatatgtcc atgaattgaa tttcatacat agttttcaat tgtatggatg tagtatgaca
     1501 gaaaatcaaa aaatcatact tattatattt aggtagttac tgttaatttt tagtatgtta
     1561 atttctaatc tgagttcttt ccgtattata ataagtgtaa agatcacacc atatttttac
     1621 agtttttaca cgtttcatta ataatttctt atatttcttt atttgtttgt aaaatttact
     1681 taaatttcgc cagaaaacaa aagaaagcct ttactaatta atagtttagt gatactcttt
     1741 tatgtaggta ttttttaaaa tacattaaac ctaggtaatt gaggaaagtt acaattacca
     1801 ttatataagg aggatattca aaccatatgg gatccccggg taccgagctc gaattcggca
     1861 ctggccgtcg ttttacaacg tcgtgactgg gaaaaccctg gcgttaccca acttaatcgc
     1921 cttgcagcac atcccccttt cgccagctgg cgtaatagcg aagaggcccg caccgatcgc
     1981 ccttcccaac agttgcgcag cctgaatggc gaatggcgcc tgatgcggta ttttctcctt
     2041 acgcatctgt gcggtatttc acaccggatc ggtcttgcct tgctcgtcgg tgatgtactt
     2101 caccagctcc gcgaagtcgc tcttcttgat ggagcgcatg gggacgtgct tggcaatcac
     2161 gcgcaccccc cggccgtttt agcggctaaa aaagtcatgg ctctgccctc gggcggacca
     2221 cgcccatcat gaccttgcca agctcgtcct gcttctcttc gatcttcgcc agcagggcga
     2281 ggatcgtggc atcaccgaac cgcgccgtgc gcgggtcgtc ggtgagccag agtttcagca
     2341 ggccgcccag gcggcccagg tcgccattga tgcgggccag ctcgcggacg tgctcatagt
     2401 ccacgacgcc cgtgattttg tagccctggc cgacggccag caggtaggcc gacaggctca
     2461 tgccggccgc cgccgccttt tcctcaatcg ctcttcgttc gtctggaagg cagtacacct
     2521 tgataggtgg gctgcccttc ctggttggct tggtttcatc agccatccgc ttgccctcat
     2581 ctgttacgcc ggcggtagcc ggccagcctc gcagagcagg attcccgttg agcaccgcca
     2641 ggtgcgaata agggacagtg aagaaggaac acccgctcgc gggtgggcct acttcaccta
     2701 tcctgcccgg ctgacgccgt tggatacacc aaggaaagtc tacacgaacc ctttggcaaa
     2761 atcctgtata tcgtgcgaaa aaggatggat ataccgaaaa aatcgctata atgaccccga
     2821 agcagggtta tgcagcggaa aagatccgtc gaccttagaa gcaaacttaa gagtgtgttg
     2881 atagtgcagt atcttaaaat tttgtgtata ataggaattg aagttaaatt agatgctaaa
     2941 aatttgtaat taagaaggag ggattcgtca tgttggtatt ccaaatgcgt aatgtagata
     3001 aaacatctac tgttttgaaa cagactaaaa acagtgatta cgcagataaa taaatacgtt
     3061 agattaattc ctaccagtga ctaatcttat gactttttaa acagataact aaaattacaa
     3121 acaaatcgtt taacttctgt atttatttac agatgtaatc acttcaggag taattacatg
     3181 aacaaaaata taaaatattc tcaaaacttt ttaacgagtg aaaaagtact caaccaaata
     3241 ataaaacaat tgaatttaaa agaaaccgat accgtttacg aaattggaac aggtaaaggg
     3301 catttaacga cgaaactggc taaaataagt aaacaggtaa cgtctattga attagacagt
     3361 catctattca acttatcgtc agaaaaatta aaactgaaca ttcgtgtcac tttaattcac
     3421 caagatattc tacagtttca attccctaac aaacagaggt ataaaattgt tgggagtatt
     3481 ccttaccatt taagcacaca aattattaaa aaagtggttt ttgaaagcca tgcgtctgac
     3541 atctatctga ttgttgaaga aggattctac aagcgtacct tggatattca ccgaacacta
     3601 gggttgctct tgcacactca agtctcgatt cagcaattgc ttaagctgcc agcggaatgc
     3661 tttcatccta aaccaaaagt aaacagtgtc ttaataaaac ttacccgcca taccacagat
     3721 gttccagata aatattggaa gctatatacg tactttgttt caaaatgggt caatcgagaa
     3781 tatcgtcaac tgtttactaa aaatcagttt catcaagcaa tgaaacacgc caaagtaaac
     3841 aatttaagta ccattactta tgagcaagta ttgtctattt ttaatagtta tctattattt
     3901 aacgggagga aataattcta tgagtcgctt ttttaaattt ggaaagttac acgttactaa
     3961 agggaatgga gataaattat tagatatact actgacagct tccaagaagc taaagaggtc
     4021 cctagcgcct acggggaatt tgtaaatcaa aagaaaaatt ctcccaagaa ttagaaatga
     4081 gtagatcaaa ttattcacga atagaatcag gaaaatcaga tccaaccata aaaacactag
     4141 aacaaattgc aaagttaact aactcaacgc tagtagtgga tttaatccca aatgagccaa
     4201 cagaaccaga accagaaaca gaatcagaac aagtaacatt ggatttagaa atggaagaag
     4261 aaaaaagcaa tgacttcgtg tgaataatgc acgaaatcgt tgcttatttt tttttaaaag
     4321 cggtatacta gatataacga aacaacgaac tgaatagaaa cgaaaaaaga gccatgacac
     4381 atttataaaa tgtttgacga cattttataa atgcatagcc cgataagatt gccaaaccaa
     4441 cgcttatcag ttagtcagat gaactcttcc ctcgtaagaa gttatttaat taactttgtt
     4501 tgaagacggt atataaccgt actatcatta tatagggaaa tcagagagtt ttcaagtatc
     4561 taagctactg aatttaagaa ttgttaagca atcaatcgga aatcgtttga ttgctttttt
     4621 tgtattcatt tatagaaggt ggagtttgta tgaatcatga tgaatgtaaa acttatataa
     4681 aaaatagttt attggagata agaaaattag caaatatcta tacactagaa acgtttaaga
     4741 aagagttaga aaagagaaat atctacttag aaacaaaatc agataagtat ttttcttcgg
     4801 agggggaaga ttatatatat aagttaatag aaaataacaa aataatttat tcgattagtg
     4861 gaaaaaaatt gacttataaa ggaaaaaaat ctttttcaaa acatgcaata ttgaaacagt
     4921 tgaatgaaaa agcaaaccaa gttaattaaa caacctattt tataggattt ataggaaagg
     4981 agaacagctg aatgaatatc ccttttgttg tagaaactgt gcttcatgac ggcttgttaa
     5041 agtacaaatt taaaaatagt aaaattcgct caatcactac caagccaggt aaaagcaaag
     5101 gggctatttt tgcgtatcgc tcaaaatcaa gcatgattgg cggtcgtggt gttgttctga
     5161 cttccgagga agcgattcaa gaaaatcaag atacatttac acattggaca cccaacgttt
     5221 atcgttatgg aacgtatgca gacgaaaacc gttcatacac gaaaggacat tctgaaaaca
     5281 atttaagaca aatcaatacc ttctttattg attttgatat tcacacggca aaagaaacta
     5341 tttcagcaag cgatatttta acaaccgcta ttgatttagg ttttatgcct actatgatta
     5401 tcaaatctga taaaggttat caagcatatt ttgttttaga aacgccagtc tatgtgactt
     5461 caaaatcaga atttaaatct gtcaaagcag ccaaaataat ttcgcaaaat atccgagaat
     5521 attttggaaa gtctttgcca gttgatctaa cgtgtaatca ttttggtatt gctcgcatac
     5581 caagaacgga caatgtagaa ttttttgatc ctaattaccg ttattctttc aaagaatggc
     5641 aagattggtc tttcaaacaa acagataata agggctttac tcgttcaagt ctaacggttt
     5701 taagcggtac agaaggcaaa aaacaagtag atgaaccctg gtttaatctc ttattgcacg
     5761 aaacgaaatt ttcaggagaa aagggtttaa tagggcgtaa taacgtcatg tttaccctct
     5821 ctttagccta ctttagttca ggctattcaa tcgaaacgtg cgaatataat atgtttgagt
     5881 ttaataatcg attagatcaa cccttagaag aaaaagaagt aatcaaaatt gttagaagtg
     5941 cctattcaga aaactatcaa ggggctaata gggaatacat taccattctt tgcaaagctt
     6001 gggtatcaag tgatttaacc agtaaagatt tatttgtccg tcaagggtgg tttaaattca
     6061 agaaaaaaag aagcgaacgt caacgtgttc atttgtcaga atggaaagaa gatttaatgg
     6121 cttatattag cgaaaaaagc gatgtataca agccttattt agtgacgacc aaaaaagaga
     6181 ttagagaagt gctaggcatt cctgaacgga cattagataa attgctgaag gtactgaagg
     6241 cgaatcagga aattttcttt aagattaaac caggaagaaa tggtggcatt caacttgcta
     6301 gtgttaaatc attgttgcta tcgatcatta aagtaaaaaa agaagaaaaa gaaagctata
     6361 taaaggcgct gacaaattct tttgacttag agcatacatt cattcaagag actttaaaca
     6421 agctagcaga acgccctaaa acggacacac aactcgattt gtttagctat gatacaggct
     6481 gaaaataaaa cccgcactat gccattacat ttatatctat gatacgtgtt tgttttttct
     6541 ttgctgttta gcgaatgatt agcagaaata tacagagtaa gattttaatt aattattagg
     6601 gggagaagga gagagtagcc cgaaaacttt tagttggctt ggactgaacg aagtgaggga
     6661 aaggctacta aaacgtcgag gggcagtgag agcgaagcga acacttgatt ttttaatttt
     6721 ctatctttta taggtcatta gagtatactt atttgtccta taaactattt agcagcataa
     6781 tagatttatt gaataggtca tttaagttga gcatattaga ggaggaaaat cttggagaaa
     6841 tatttgaaga acccgattac atggattgga ttagttcttg tggttacgtg gtttttaact
     6901 aaaagtagtg aatttttgat ttttggtgtg tgtgtcttgt tgttagtatt tgctagtcaa
     6961 agtgattaaa ta
//
