>Addgene plasmid #25820 | pQexp | addgene partial sequence | sequence record 31010 | 25820 with M13rev
GCGGTTGGCACATTTACCTCTAATCTTCTAGTTCATTTATATGTCCATGAATTGAATTTCATACATAGTT
TTCAATTGTATGGATGTAGTATGACAGAAAATCAAAAAATCATACTTATTATATTTAGGTAGTTACTGTT
AATTTTTAGTATGTTAATTTCTAATCTGAGTTCTTTCCGTATTATAATAAGTGTAAAGATCACACCATAT
TTTTACAGTTTTTACACGTTTCATTAATAATTTCTTATATTTCTTTATTTGTTTGTAAAATTTACTTAAA
TTTCGCCAGAAAACAAAAGAAAGCCTTTACTAATTAATAGTTTAGTGATACTCTTTTATGTAGGTATTTT
TTAAAATACATTAAACCTAGGTAATTGAGGAAAGTTACAATTACCATTATATAAGGAGGATATTCAAACC
ATATGGGATCCCCGGGTACCGAGCTCGAATTCACTGGCCGTCGTTTTACAACGTCGTGACTGGGAAAACC
CTGGCGTTACCCAACTTAATCGCCTTGCAGCACATCCCCCTTTCGCCAGCTGGCGTAATAGCGAAGAGGC
CCGCACCGATCGCCCTTCCCAACAGTTGCGCAGCCTGAATGGCGAATGGCGCCTGATGCGGTATTTTCTC
CTTACGCATCTGTGCGGTATTTCACACCGCATAGGGGATCGGTCTTGCCTTGCTCGTCGGTGATGTACTT
CACCAGCTCCGCGAAGTCGCTCTTCTTGATGGAGCGCATGGGGGACGTGCTTGGCAATCACGCGCACCCC
CCGGCCGTTTTAGCGGCTAAAAAAGTCATGGCTCTGCCCTCGGGCGGACCACGCCCATCATGACCTTGCC
AAGCTCGTCCTGCTTCTCTTCGATCTTCGCCAGCAGGGCGAGGATCGT
